Addgene plasmid #182298: tetO-ASCL1-LMX1b-NURR1-PuroR
Purpose: Doxycycline-inducible vector expressing the ALN transcription factors and PuroR (all separated by 2A sequences)
Depositing lab: Kristen Brennand. Depositing organization: Yale University. Publication: Induction of dopaminergic neurons for neuronal subtype-specific modeling of psychiatric disease risk. Powell SK, O'Shea C, Townsley K, Prytkova I, Dobrindt K, Elahi R, Iskhakova M, Lambert T, Valada A, Liao W, Ho SM, Slesinger PA, Huckins LM, Akbarian S, Brennand KJ. Mol Psychiatry. 2021 Sep 7. pii: 10.1038/s41380-021-01273-0. doi: 10.1038/s41380-021-01273-0. PubMed 34493831.
Backbone
  Vector backbone: FU-tetO-Gateway
  Vector type: Lentiviral
  Selectable markers: Puromycin
Growth in bacteria
  Bacterial resistance: Ampicillin, 100 μg/mL
  Growth temperature: 37°C
  Growth strain: NEB Stable
  Copy number: Unknown
Gene/Insert
  Gene/Insert name: ASCL1-2A-LMX1B-2A-NURR1 (alt names: ASCL1; LMX1B; NURR1 (NR4A2))
  Species: H. sapiens (human)
  Insert size (bp): 3800
  Entrez Gene: ASCL1 (a.k.a. ASH1, HASH1, MASH1, bHLHa46); LMX1B (a.k.a. FSGS10, LMX1.2, NPS1)
Terms and licenses: Academic/Nonprofit Terms; Industry Terms: Not Available to Industry
How to cite: tetO-ASCL1-LMX1b-NURR1-PuroR was a gift from Kristen Brennand (Addgene plasmid # 182298 ; http://n2t.net/addgene:182298 ; RRID:Addgene_182298)
