[The description below was written by a language model from this plasmid's Addgene catalogue record and pLannotate feature annotations shown in this document.]
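Description:
tetO-ASCL1-LMX1b-NURR1-PuroR is a lentiviral transfer plasmid of about 12.9 kb built on the FU-tetO-Gateway backbone. It provides doxycycline-inducible expression of three transcription factors linked to dopaminergic neuron identity. In bacteria it replicates from a high-copy ColE1/pUC-type origin and is selected with ampicillin (AmpR); an f1 ori is also present. The viral portion starts with a CMV enhancer/promoter fused to a truncated HIV-1 5' LTR, which drives genomic RNA production in packaging cells. This is followed by the Ψ packaging signal with a partial gag sequence, the RRE for Rev-dependent nuclear export, and the cPPT/CTS. A WPRE downstream of the cargo boosts transcript expression, and a truncated 3' LTR and a bGH polyadenylation signal close the unit. Outside the LTRs, the backbone also carries an SV40/EM7-driven BleoR (Zeocin resistance) cassette.

The payload is controlled by a tetracycline response element with seven tetO copies joined to a minimal CMV promoter, so transcription requires a tetracycline-controlled transactivator supplied separately, plus doxycycline. An attB1 site left over from Gateway cloning precedes a single open reading frame encoding ASCL1, LMX1B, NURR1 (NR4A2) and puromycin N-acetyltransferase. According to the record, these are all separated by 2A ribosome-skipping peptides, although the annotation picks up only the P2A between ASCL1 and LMX1B. The catalogue lists the insert as human, whereas the annotation tool matched the LMX1B segment to the mouse protein, which may simply reflect high conservation. Because PuroR is part of the same transcript, puromycin selection enriches for cells that are actively expressing the induced cassette. The associated publication uses this "ALN" factor combination to induce dopaminergic neurons for subtype-specific modeling of psychiatric disease risk.
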