Features (pLannotate 1.2.2; 38 found; start..end, strand, type, name):
     31..83      -  misc_feature   bom (fragment): basis of mobility region from pBR322
    238..617     +  enhancer       CMV enhancer: human cytomegalovirus immediate early enhancer
    618..817     +  promoter       CMV promoter: human cytomegalovirus (CMV) immediate early promoter
    835..1015    +  LTR            5' LTR (truncated): truncated 5' long terminal repeat (LTR) from HIV-1
   1062..1187    +  misc_feature   HIV-1 Ψ: packaging signal of human immunodeficiency virus type 1
   1171..1534    +  CDS            HIV-1 gag (fragment): gag protein from human immunodeficiency virus 1; gag
   1680..1913    +  misc_feature   RRE: The Rev response element (RRE) of HIV-1 allows for Rev-dependent mRNA export from the nucleus to the cytoplasm.
   2290..2390    +  CDS            Rev (fragment): human immunodeficiency virus 1 (HIV-1) Rev protein; rev; enhances nuclear export of unspliced and incompletely spliced viral mRNAs
   2440..2557    +  misc_feature   cPPT/CTS: central polypurine tract and central termination sequence of HIV-1
   2610..2880    +  protein_bind   tetracycline response element: contains seven copies of the tetracycline operator tetO tetracycline repressor TetR
   2891..2908    +  misc_feature   MCS (fragment): pUC18/19 multiple cloning site
   2913..2951    +  promoter       minimal CMV promoter: human cytomegalovirus (CMV) immediate early promoter
   3051..3069    +  promoter       T7 promoter: promoter for bacteriophage T7 RNA polymerase
   3101..3125    +  protein_bind   attB1: mutant version of attB; recombination site for the Gateway® BP reaction BP Clonase™
   3129..3836    +  CDS            ASCL1: ASCL1_HUMAN - Also known as ASH1, BHLHA46 From Homo sapiens (Human).
   3846..3898    +  CDS            P2A (fragment): 2A peptide from porcine teschovirus-1 polyprotein Eukaryotic ribosomes fail to insert a peptide bond between the Gly and Pro residues, yielding separate polypeptides.
   3903..5018    +  CDS            Lmx1b (fragment): LMX1B_MOUSE - Experimental evidence at protein level: Swiss-Prot protein existence level 1. Essential for the specification of dorsal limb fate at both the zeugopodal and autopodal levels. From Mus musculus (Mouse).
   5082..6875    +  CDS            NR4A2: NR4A2_HUMAN - Also known as NOT, NURR1, TINUR. Experimental evidence at protein level: Swiss-Prot protein existence level 1. Transcriptional regulator which is important for the differentiation and maintenance of meso-diencephalic dopaminergic (mdDA) neurons during development. It is crucial for expression of a set of genes such as SLC6A3, SLC18A2, TH and DRD2 which are essential for development of mdDA neurons (By similarity). From Homo sapiens (Human).
   6954..7550    +  CDS            PuroR (fragment): puromycin N-acetyltransferase; pac from Streptomyces; confers resistance to puromycin
   7601..7624    +  misc_feature   MCS (fragment): pBluescript multiple cloning site
   7624..8212    +  misc_feature   WPRE: woodchuck hepatitis virus posttranscriptional regulatory element
   8149..8730    +  CDS            nef (fragment): NEF_HV1H2 - Experimental evidence at protein level: Swiss-Prot protein existence level 1. Extracellular Nef protein targets CD4(+) T-lymphocytes for apoptosis by interacting with CXCR4 surface receptors. From Human immunodeficiency virus type 1 group M subtype B (isolate HXB2) (HIV-1).
   8737..8917    +  LTR            5' LTR (truncated): truncated 5' long terminal repeat (LTR) from HIV-1
   8949..9173    +  polyA_signal   bGH poly(A) signal: bovine growth hormone polyadenylation signal
   9177..9198    +  promoter       SV40 promoter (fragment): SV40 enhancer and early promoter
   9219..9647    +  rep_origin     f1 ori (sequence partly withheld): f1 bacteriophage origin of replication; arrow indicates direction of (+) strand synthesis
   9661..9990    +  promoter       SV40 promoter: SV40 enhancer and early promoter
  10038..10085   +  promoter       EM7 promoter: synthetic bacterial promoter&nbsp
  10104..10478   +  CDS            BleoR: antibiotic-binding protein; Sh ble from Streptoalloteichus hindustanus; confers resistance to bleomycin, phleomycin, and Zeocin™
  10488..10613   +  CDS            ble (fragment): BLE_KLEPN - Experimental evidence at protein level: Swiss-Prot protein existence level 1. Binding protein with a strong affinity to the bleomycin family of antibiotics. Binds to CL990; an antimitotic-antibiotic compound. From Klebsiella pneumoniae.
  10608..10729   +  polyA_signal   SV40 poly(A) signal: SV40 polyadenylation signal
  10800..10822   -  protein_bind   lac operator (fragment): The lac repressor binds to the lac operator to inhibit transcription in E. coli. This inhibition can be relieved by adding lactose or isopropyl-β-D-thiogalactopyranoside (IPTG). lac repressor encoded by lacI
  10826..10856   -  promoter       lac promoter: promoter for the E. coli lac operon
  10871..10892   -  protein_bind   CAP binding site: CAP binding activates transcription in the presence of cAMP. E. coli catabolite activator protein
  10905..10997   -  CDS            lacI (fragment): lac repressor; lacI; The lac repressor binds to the lac operator to inhibit transcription in E. coli. This inhibition can be relieved by adding lactose or isopropyl-β-D-thiogalactopyranoside (IPTG).
  11180..11768   -  rep_origin     ori: high-copy-number ColE1/pMB1/pBR322/pUC origin of replication
  11939..12799   -  CDS            AmpR: β-lactamase; bla; confers resistance to ampicillin, carbenicillin, and related antibiotics
  12800..12904   -  promoter       AmpR promoter: bla
>Addgene plasmid #182298 | tetO-ASCL1-LMX1b-NURR1-PuroR | addgene full sequence | sequence record 363936 | Addgene NGS Result
GTCGACGGATCGGGAGATCTCCCGATCCCCTATGGTGCACTCTCAGTACAATCTGCTCTGATGCCGCATA
GTTAAGCCAGTATCTGCTCCCTGCTTGTGTGTTGGAGGTCGCTGAGTAGTGCGCGAGCAAAATTTAAGCT
ACAACAAGGCAAGGCTTGACCGACAATTGCATGAAGAATCTGCTTAGGGTTAGGCGTTTTGCGCTGCTTC
GCGATGTACGGGCCAGATATACGCGTTGACATTGATTATTGACTAGTTATTAATAGTAATCAATTACGGG
GTCATTAGTTCATAGCCCATATATGGAGTTCCGCGTTACATAACTTACGGTAAATGGCCCGCCTGGCTGA
CCGCCCAACGACCCCCGCCCATTGACGTCAATAATGACGTATGTTCCCATAGTAACGCCAATAGGGACTT
TCCATTGACGTCAATGGGTGGAGTATTTACGGTAAACTGCCCACTTGGCAGTACATCAAGTGTATCATAT
GCCAAGTACGCCCCCTATTGACGTCAATGACGGTAAATGGCCCGCCTGGCATTATGCCCAGTACATGACC
TTATGGGACTTTCCTACTTGGCAGTACATCTACGTATTAGTCATCGCTATTACCATGGTGATGCGGTTTT
GGCAGTACATCAATGGGCGTGGATAGCGGTTTGACTCACGGGGATTTCCAAGTCTCCACCCCATTGACGT
CAATGGGAGTTTGTTTTGGCACCAAAATCAACGGGACTTTCCAAAATGTCGTAACAACTCCGCCCCATTG
ACGCAAATGGGCGGTAGGCGTGTACGGTGGGAGGTCTATATAAGCAGCGCGTTTTGCCTGTACTGGGTCT
CTCTGGTTAGACCAGATCTGAGCCTGGGAGCTCTCTGGCTAACTAGGGAACCCACTGCTTAAGCCTCAAT
AAAGCTTGCCTTGAGTGCTTCAAGTAGTGTGTGCCCGTCTGTTGTGTGACTCTGGTAACTAGAGATCCCT
CAGACCCTTTTAGTCAGTGTGGAAAATCTCTAGCAGTGGCGCCCGAACAGGGACTTGAAAGCGAAAGGGA
AACCAGAGGAGCTCTCTCGACGCAGGACTCGGCTTGCTGAAGCGCGCACGGCAAGAGGCGAGGGGCGGCG
ACTGGTGAGTACGCCAAAAATTTTGACTAGCGGAGGCTAGAAGGAGAGAGATGGGTGCGAGAGCGTCAGT
ATTAAGCGGGGGAGAATTAGATCGCGATGGGAAAAAATTCGGTTAAGGCCAGGGGGAAAGAAAAAATATA
AATTAAAACATATAGTATGGGCAAGCAGGGAGCTAGAACGATTCGCAGTTAATCCTGGCCTGTTAGAAAC
ATCAGAAGGCTGTAGACAAATACTGGGACAGCTACAACCATCCCTTCAGACAGGATCAGAAGAACTTAGA
TCATTATATAATACAGTAGCAACCCTCTATTGTGTGCATCAAAGGATAGAGATAAAAGACACCAAGGAAG
CTTTAGACAAGATAGAGGAAGAGCAAAACAAAAGTAAGACCACCGCACAGCAAGCGGCCGCTGATCTTCA
GACCTGGAGGAGGAGATATGAGGGACAATTGGAGAAGTGAATTATATAAATATAAAGTAGTAAAAATTGA
ACCATTAGGAGTAGCACCCACCAAGGCAAAGAGAAGAGTGGTGCAGAGAGAAAAAAGAGCAGTGGGAATA
GGAGCTTTGTTCCTTGGGTTCTTGGGAGCAGCAGGAAGCACTATGGGCGCAGCGTCAATGACGCTGACGG
TACAGGCCAGACAATTATTGTCTGGTATAGTGCAGCAGCAGAACAATTTGCTGAGGGCTATTGAGGCGCA
ACAGCATCTGTTGCAACTCACAGTCTGGGGCATCAAGCAGCTCCAGGCAAGAATCCTGGCTGTGGAAAGA
TACCTAAAGGATCAACAGCTCCTGGGGATTTGGGGTTGCTCTGGAAAACTCATTTGCACCACTGCTGTGC
CTTGGAATGCTAGTTGGAGTAATAAATCTCTGGAACAGATTTGGAATCACACGACCTGGATGGAGTGGGA
CAGAGAAATTAACAATTACACAAGCTTAATACACTCCTTAATTGAAGAATCGCAAAACCAGCAAGAAAAG
AATGAACAAGAATTATTGGAATTAGATAAATGGGCAAGTTTGTGGAATTGGTTTAACATAACAAATTGGC
TGTGGTATATAAAATTATTCATAATGATAGTAGGAGGCTTGGTAGGTTTAAGAATAGTTTTTGCTGTACT
TTCTATAGTGAATAGAGTTAGGCAGGGATATTCACCATTATCGTTTCAGACCCACCTCCCAACCCCGAGG
GGACCCGACAGGCCCGAAGGAATAGAAGAAGAAGGTGGAGAGAGAGACAGAGACAGATCCATTCGATTAG
TGAACGGATCGGCACTGCGTGCGCCAATTCTGCAGACAAATGGCAGTATTCATCCACAATTTTAAAAGAA
AAGGGGGGATTGGGGGGTACAGTGCAGGGGAAAGAATAGTAGACATAATAGCAACAGACATACAAACTAA
AGAATTACAAAAACAAATTACAAAAATTCAAAATTTTCGGGTTTATTACAGGGACAGCAGAGATCCAGTT
TGGTTATCGAGTTTACCACTCCCTATCAGTGATAGAGAAAAGTGAAAGTCGAGTTTACCACTCCCTATCA
GTGATAGAGAAAAGTGAAAGTCGAGTTTACCACTCCCTATCAGTGATAGAGAAAAGTGAAAGTCGAGTTT
ACCACTCCCTATCAGTGATAGAGAAAAGTGAAAGTCGAGTTTACCACTCCCTATCAGTGATAGAGAAAAG
TGAAAGTCGAGTTTACCACTCCCTATCAGTGATAGAGAAAAGTGAAAGTCGAGTTTACCACTCCCTATCA
GTGATAGAGAAAAGTGAAAGTCGAGCTCGGTACCCGGGTCGAGGTAGGCGTGTACGGTGGGAGGCCTATA
TAAGCAGAGCTCGTTTAGTGAACCGTCAGATCGCCTGGAGACGCCATCCACGCTGTTTTGACCTCCATAG
AAGACACCGGGACCGATCCAGCCTCCGCGGCCCCGAATTGTAATACGACTCACTATAGGGAGACCCAAGC
TGGCTAGGTAAGCTTGATCAACAAGTTTGTACAAAAAAGCAGGCTACCATGGAAAGCTCTGCCAAGATGG
AGAGCGGCGGCGCCGGCCAGCAGCCCCAGCCGCAGCCCCAGCAGCCCTTCCTGCCGCCCGCAGCCTGTTT
CTTTGCCACGGCCGCAGCCGCGGCGGCCGCAGCCGCCGCAGCGGCAGCGCAGAGCGCGCAGCAGCAGCAG
CAGCAGCAGCAGCAGCAGCAGCAGGCGCCGCAGCTGAGACCGGCGGCCGACGGCCAGCCCTCAGGGGGCG
GTCACAAGTCAGCGCCCAAGCAAGTCAAGCGACAGCGCTCGTCTTCGCCCGAACTGATGCGCTGCAAACG
CCGGCTCAACTTCAGCGGCTTTGGCTACAGCCTGCCGCAGCAGCAGCCGGCCGCCGTGGCGCGCCGCAAC
GAGCGCGAGCGCAACCGCGTCAAGTTGGTCAACCTGGGCTTTGCCACCCTTCGGGAGCACGTCCCCAACG
GCGCGGCCAACAAGAAGATGAGTAAGGTGGAGACACTGCGCTCGGCGGTCGAGTACATCCGCGCGCTGCA
GCAGCTGCTGGACGAGCATGACGCGGTGAGCGCCGCCTTCCAGGCAGGCGTCCTGTCGCCCACCATCTCC
CCCAACTACTCCAACGACTTGAACTCCATGGCCGGCTCGCCGGTCTCATCCTACTCGTCGGACGAGGGCT
CTTACGACCCGCTCAGCCCCGAGGAGCAGGAGCTTCTCGACTTCACCAACTGGTTCGGATCCGGTGCCAC
GAACTTCTCTCTGTTAAAGCAAGCAGGAGATGTTGAAGAAAACCCCGGGCCTATGTTGGACGGCATCAAG
ATGGAGGAGCACGCCCTGCGCCCCGGGCCCGCCACTCTGGGGGTGCTGCTGGGCTCCGACTGCCCGCATC
CCGCCGTCTGCGAGGGCTGCCAGCGGCCCATCTCCGACCGCTTCCTGATGCGAGTCAACGAGTCGTCCTG
GCACGAGGAGTGTTTGCAGTGCGCGGCGTGTCAGCAAGCCCTCACCACCAGCTGCTACTTCCGGGATCGG
AAGCTGTACTGCAAACAAGACTACCAACAGCTCTTCGCGGCCAAGTGCAGCGGCTGCATGGAGAAGATCG
CCCCCACCGAGTTCGTGATGCGGGCGCTGGAGTGCGTGTACCACCTGGGCTGCTTCTGCTGCTGCGTGTG
TGAGCGGCAGCTACGCAAGGGCGACGAATTCGTGCTCAAGGAGGGCCAGCTGCTGTGCAAGGGTGACTAC
GAGAAGGAGAAGGACCTGCTCAGCTCCGTGAGCCCCGACGAGTCCGACTCCGTGAAGAGCGAGGATGAAG
ATGGGGACATGAAGCCGGCCAAGGGGCAGGGTAGTCAGAGCAAGGGCAGCGGGGATGACGGGAAGGACCC
GCGGAGGCCCAAGCGACCCCGGACCATCCTCACCACGCAGCAGCGAAGAGCCTTCAAGGCCTCCTTCGAG
GTCTCGTCCAAGCCTTGCCGAAAGGTCCGAGAGACACTGGCAGCTGAGACGGGCCTCAGTGTGCGCGTGG
TCCAGGTCTGGTTTCAGAACCAAAGAGCAAAGATGAAGAAGCTGGCGCGGCGGCACCAGCAGCAGCAGGA
GCAGCAGAACTCCCAGCGGCTGGGCCAGGAGGTCCTGTCCAGCCGCATGGAGGGCATGATGGCTTCCTAC
ACGCCGCTGGCCCCACCACAGCAGCAGATCGTGGCCATGGAACAGAGCCCCTACGGCAGCAGCGACCCCT
TCCAGCAGGGCCTCACGCCGCCCCAAATGCCAGGGAACGACTCCATCTTCCATGACATCGACAGCGATAC
CTCCTTAACCAGCCTCAGCGACTGCTTCCTCGGCTCCTCAGACGTGGGCTCCCTGCAGGCCCGCGTGGGG
AACCCCATCGACCGGCTCTACTCCATGCAGAGTTCCTACTTCGCCTCCGGATCCGGAGAGGGCAGAGGAA
GTCTTCTAACATGCGGTGACGTGGAGGAGAATCCCGGCCCTATGCCTTGTGTTCAGGCGCAGTATGGGTC
CTCGCCTCAAGGAGCCAGCCCCGCTTCTCAGAGCTACAGTTACCACTCTTCGGGAGAATACAGCTCCGAT
TTCTTAACTCCAGAGTTTGTCAAGTTTAGCATGGACCTCACCAACACTGAAATCACTGCCACCACTTCTC
TCCCCAGCTTCAGTACCTTTATGGACAACTACAGCACAGGCTACGACGTCAAGCCACCTTGCTTGTACCA
AATGCCCCTGTCCGGACAGCAGTCCTCCATTAAGGTAGAAGACATTCAGATGCACAACTACCAGCAACAC
AGCCACCTGCCCCCCCAGTCTGAGGAGATGATGCCGCACTCCGGGTCGGTTTACTACAAGCCCTCCTCGC
CCCCGACGCCCACCACCCCGGGCTTCCAGGTGCAGCACAGCCCCATGTGGGACGACCCGGGATCTCTCCA
CAACTTCCACCAGAACTACGTGGCCACTACGCACATGATCGAGCAGAGGAAAACGCCAGTCTCCCGCCTC
TCCCTCTTCTCCTTTAAGCAATCGCCCCCTGGCACCCCGGTGTCTAGTTGCCAGATGCGCTTCGACGGGC
CCCTGCACGTCCCCATGAACCCGGAGCCCGCCGGCAGCCACCACGTGGTGGACGGGCAGACCTTCGCTGT
GCCCAACCCCATTCGCAAGCCCGCGTCCATGGGCTTCCCGGGCCTGCAGATCGGCCACGCGTCTCAGCTG
CTCGACACGCAGGTGCCCTCACCGCCGTCGCGGGGCTCCCCCTCCAACGAGGGGCTGTGCGCTGTGTGTG
GGGACAACGCGGCCTGCCAACACTACGGCGTGCGCACCTGTGAGGGCTGCAAAGGCTTCTTTAAGCGCAC
AGTGCAAAAAAATGCAAAATACGTGTGTTTAGCAAATAAAAACTGCCCAGTGGACAAGCGTCGCCGGAAT
CGCTGTCAGTACTGCCGATTTCAGAAGTGCCTGGCTGTTGGGATGGTCAAAGAAGTGGTTCGCACAGACA
GTTTAAAAGGCCGGAGAGGTCGTTTGCCCTCGAAACCGAAGAGCCCACAGGAGCCCTCTCCCCCTTCGCC
CCCGGTGAGTCTGATCAGTGCCCTCGTCAGGGCCCATGTCGACTCCAACCCGGCTATGACCAGCCTGGAC
TATTCCAGGTTCCAGGCGAACCCTGACTATCAAATGAGTGGAGATGACACCCAGCATATCCAGCAATTCT
ATGATCTCCTGACTGGCTCCATGGAGATCATCCGGGGCTGGGCAGAGAAGATCCCTGGCTTCGCAGACCT
GCCCAAAGCCGACCAAGACCTGCTTTTTGAATCAGCTTTCTTAGAACTGTTTGTCCTTCGATTAGCATAC
AGGTCCAACCCAGTGGAGGGTAAACTCATCTTTTGCAATGGGGTGGTCTTGCACAGGTTGCAATGCGTTC
GTGGCTTTGGGGAATGGATTGATTCCATTGTTGAATTCTCCTCCAACTTGCAGAATATGAACATCGACAT
TTCTGCCTTCTCCTGCATTGCTGCCCTGGCTATGGTCACAGAGAGACACGGGCTCAAGGAACCCAAGAGA
GTGGAAGAACTGCAAAACAAGATTGTAAATTGTCTCAAAGACCACGTGACTTTCAACAATGGGGGGTTGA
ACCGCCCCAATTATTTGTCCAAACTGTTGGGGAAGCTCCCAGAACTTCGTACCCTTTGCACACAGGGGCT
ACAGCGCATTTTCTACCTGAAATTGGAAGACTTGGTGCCACCGCCAGCAATAATTGACAAACTTTTCCTG
GACACTTTACCTTTCGGCTCGGGACAATGTACCAACTACGCTCTGCTTAAACTTGCTGGGGATGTTGAAT
CTAACCCAGGGCCAATGGGATCCACCGAGTACAAACCCACGGTGCGCCTCGCCACCCGCGACGACGTCCC
CAGGGCCGTACGCACCCTCGCCGCCGCGTTCGCCGACTACCCCGCCACGCGCCACACCGTCGATCCGGAC
CGCCACATCGAGCGGGTCACCGAGCTGCAAGAACTCTTCCTCACGCGCGTCGGGCTCGACATCGGCAAGG
TGTGGGTCGCGGACGACGGCGCCGCGGTGGCGGTCTGGACCACGCCGGAGAGCGTCGAAGCGGGGGCGGT
GTTCGCCGAGATCGGCCCGCGCATGGCCGAGTTGAGCGGTTCCCGGCTGGCCGCGCAGCAACAGATGGAA
GGCCTCCTGGCGCCGCACCGGCCCAAGGAGCCCGCGTGGTTCCTGGCCACCGTCGGCGTCTCGCCCGACC
ACCAGGGCAAGGGTCTGGGCAGCGCCGTCGTGCTCCCCGGAGTGGAGGCGGCCGAGCGCGCCGGGGTGCC
CGCCTTCCTGGAGACCTCCGCGCCCCGCAACCTCCCCTTCTACGAGCGGCTCGGCTTCACCGTCACCGCC
GACGTCGAGGTGCCCGAAGGACCGCGCACCTGGTGCATGACCCGCAAGCCCGGTGCCTGAACCGGTCATC
ATCACCATCACCATTGAGTTTAAACCCGCTGATCAGCCTCAATTCGATATCAAGCTTATCGATAATCAAC
CTCTGGATTACAAAATTTGTGAAAGATTGACTGGTATTCTTAACTATGTTGCTCCTTTTACGCTATGTGG
ATACGCTGCTTTAATGCCTTTGTATCATGCTATTGCTTCCCGTATGGCTTTCATTTTCTCCTCCTTGTAT
AAATCCTGGTTGCTGTCTCTTTATGAGGAGTTGTGGCCCGTTGTCAGGCAACGTGGCGTGGTGTGCACTG
TGTTTGCTGACGCAACCCCCACTGGTTGGGGCATTGCCACCACCTGTCAGCTCCTTTCCGGGACTTTCGC
TTTCCCCCTCCCTATTGCCACGGCGGAACTCATCGCCGCCTGCCTTGCCCGCTGCTGGACAGGGGCTCGG
CTGTTGGGCACTGACAATTCCGTGGTGTTGTCGGGGAAATCATCGTCCTTTCCTTGGCTGCTCGCCTGTG
TTGCCACCTGGATTCTGCGCGGGACGTCCTTCTGCTACGTCCCTTCGGCCCTCAATCCAGCGGACCTTCC
TTCCCGCGGCCTGCTGCCGGCTCTGCGGCCTCTTCCGCGTCTTCGCCTTCGCCCTCAGACGAGTCGGATC
TCCCTTTGGGCCGCCTCCCCGCATCGATACCGTCGACCTCGAGACCTAGAAAAACATGGAGCAATCACAA
GTAGCAATACAGCAGCTACCAATGCTGATTGTGCCTGGCTAGAAGCACAAGAGGAGGAGGAGGTGGGTTT
TCCAGTCACACCTCAGGTACCTTTAAGACCAATGACTTACAAGGCAGCTGTAGATCTTAGCCACTTTTTA
AAAGAAAAGGGGGGACTGGAAGGGCTAATTCACTCCCAACGAAGACAAGATATCCTTGATCTGTGGATCT
ACCACACACAAGGCTACTTCCCTGATTGGCAGAACTACACACCAGGGCCAGGGATCAGATATCCACTGAC
CTTTGGATGGTGCTACAAGCTAGTACCAGTTGAGCAAGAGAAGGTAGAAGAAGCCAATGAAGGAGAGAAC
ACCCGCTTGTTACACCCTGTGAGCCTGCATGGGATGGATGACCCGGAGAGAGAAGTATTAGAGTGGAGGT
TTGACAGCCGCCTAGCATTTCATCACATGGCCCGAGAGCTGCATCCGGACTGTACTGGGTCTCTCTGGTT
AGACCAGATCTGAGCCTGGGAGCTCTCTGGCTAACTAGGGAACCCACTGCTTAAGCCTCAATAAAGCTTG
CCTTGAGTGCTTCAAGTAGTGTGTGCCCGTCTGTTGTGTGACTCTGGTAACTAGAGATCCCTCAGACCCT
TTTAGTCAGTGTGGAAAATCTCTAGCAGGGCCCGTTTAAACCCGCTGATCAGCCTCGACTGTGCCTTCTA
GTTGCCAGCCATCTGTTGTTTGCCCCTCCCCCGTGCCTTCCTTGACCCTGGAAGGTGCCACTCCCACTGT
CCTTTCCTAATAAAATGAGGAAATTGCATCGCATTGTCTGAGTAGGTGTCATTCTATTCTGGGGGGTGGG
GTGGGGCAGGACAGCAAGGGGGAGGATTGGGAAGACAATAGCAGGCATGCTGGGGATGCGGTGGGCTCTA
TGGCTTCTGAGGCGGAAAGAACCAGCTGGGGCTCTAGGGGGTATCCCC
[124 nt withheld, positions 9219-9342]
C
[91 nt withheld, positions 9344-9434]
A
[49 nt withheld, positions 9436-9484]
CCTTTGACGTTGGAGTCCACGTTCTTT
[37 nt withheld, positions 9512-9548]
ACCCTATCTCGGTCTATTCTTTTGATTTATAAGGGATTTTGCCGATTTCGGCCTATTGGTTAAAAAATGA
GCTGATTTAACAAAAATTTAACGCGAATTAATTCTGTGGAATGTGTGTCAGTTAGGGTGTGGAAAGTCCC
CAGGCTCCCCAGCAGGCAGAAGTATGCAAAGCATGCATCTCAATTAGTCAGCAACCAGGTGTGGAAAGTC
CCCAGGCTCCCCAGCAGGCAGAAGTATGCAAAGCATGCATCTCAATTAGTCAGCAACCATAGTCCCGCCC
CTAACTCCGCCCATCCCGCCCCTAACTCCGCCCAGTTCCGCCCATTCTCCGCCCCATGGCTGACTAATTT
TTTTTATTTATGCAGAGGCCGAGGCCGCCTCTGCCTCTGAGCTATTCCAGAAGTAGTGAGGAGGCTTTTT
TGGAGGCCTAGGCTTTTGCAAAAAGCTCCCGGGAGCTTGTATATCCATTTTCGGATCTGATCAGCACGTG
TTGACAATTAATCATCGGCATAGTATATCGGCATAGTATAATACGACAAGGTGAGGAACTAAACCATGGC
CAAGTTGACCAGTGCCGTTCCGGTGCTCACCGCGCGCGACGTCGCCGGAGCGGTCGAGTTCTGGACCGAC
CGGCTCGGGTTCTCCCGGGACTTCGTGGAGGACGACTTCGCCGGTGTGGTCCGGGACGACGTGACCCTGT
TCATCAGCGCGGTCCAGGACCAGGTGGTGCCGGACAACACCCTGGCCTGGGTGTGGGTGCGCGGCCTGGA
CGAGCTGTACGCCGAGTGGTCGGAGGTCGTGTCCACGAACTTCCGGGACGCCTCCGGGCCGGCCATGACC
GAGATCGGCGAGCAGCCGTGGGGGCGGGAGTTCGCCCTGCGCGACCCGGCCGGCAACTGCGTGCACTTCG
TGGCCGAGGAGCAGGACTGACACGTGCTACGAGATTTCGATTCCACCGCCGCCTTCTATGAAAGGTTGGG
CTTCGGAATCGTTTTCCGGGACGCCGGCTGGATGATCCTCCAGCGCGGGGATCTCATGCTGGAGTTCTTC
GCCCACCCCAACTTGTTTATTGCAGCTTATAATGGTTACAAATAAAGCAATAGCATCACAAATTTCACAA
ATAAAGCATTTTTTTCACTGCATTCTAGTTGTGGTTTGTCCAAACTCATCAATGTATCTTATCATGTCTG
TATACCGTCGACCTCTAGCTAGAGCTTGGCGTAATCATGGTCATAGCTGTTTCCTGTGTGAAATTGTTAT
CCGCTCACAATTCCACACAACATACGAGCCGGAAGCATAAAGTGTAAAGCCTGGGGTGCCTAATGAGTGA
GCTAACTCACATTAATTGCGTTGCGCTCACTGCCCGCTTTCCAGTCGGGAAACCTGTCGTGCCAGCTGCA
TTAATGAATCGGCCAACGCGCGGGGAGAGGCGGTTTGCGTATTGGGCGCTCTTCCGCTTCCTCGCTCACT
GACTCGCTGCGCTCGGTCGTTCGGCTGCGGCGAGCGGTATCAGCTCACTCAAAGGCGGTAATACGGTTAT
CCACAGAATCAGGGGATAACGCAGGAAAGAACATGTGAGCAAAAGGCCAGCAAAAGGCCAGGAACCGTAA
AAAGGCCGCGTTGCTGGCGTTTTTCCATAGGCTCCGCCCCCCTGACGAGCATCACAAAAATCGACGCTCA
AGTCAGAGGTGGCGAAACCCGACAGGACTATAAAGATACCAGGCGTTTCCCCCTGGAAGCTCCCTCGTGC
GCTCTCCTGTTCCGACCCTGCCGCTTACCGGATACCTGTCCGCCTTTCTCCCTTCGGGAAGCGTGGCGCT
TTCTCATAGCTCACGCTGTAGGTATCTCAGTTCGGTGTAGGTCGTTCGCTCCAAGCTGGGCTGTGTGCAC
GAACCCCCCGTTCAGCCCGACCGCTGCGCCTTATCCGGTAACTATCGTCTTGAGTCCAACCCGGTAAGAC
ACGACTTATCGCCACTGGCAGCAGCCACTGGTAACAGGATTAGCAGAGCGAGGTATGTAGGCGGTGCTAC
AGAGTTCTTGAAGTGGTGGCCTAACTACGGCTACACTAGAAGAACAGTATTTGGTATCTGCGCTCTGCTG
AAGCCAGTTACCTTCGGAAAAAGAGTTGGTAGCTCTTGATCCGGCAAACAAACCACCGCTGGTAGCGGTG
GTTTTTTTGTTTGCAAGCAGCAGATTACGCGCAGAAAAAAAGGATCTCAAGAAGATCCTTTGATCTTTTC
TACGGGGTCTGACGCTCAGTGGAACGAAAACTCACGTTAAGGGATTTTGGTCATGAGATTATCAAAAAGG
ATCTTCACCTAGATCCTTTTAAATTAAAAATGAAGTTTTAAATCAATCTAAAGTATATATGAGTAAACTT
GGTCTGACAGTTACCAATGCTTAATCAGTGAGGCACCTATCTCAGCGATCTGTCTATTTCGTTCATCCAT
AGTTGCCTGACTCCCCGTCGTGTAGATAACTACGATACGGGAGGGCTTACCATCTGGCCCCAGTGCTGCA
ATGATACCGCGAGACCCACGCTCACCGGCTCCAGATTTATCAGCAATAAACCAGCCAGCCGGAAGGGCCG
AGCGCAGAAGTGGTCCTGCAACTTTATCCGCCTCCATCCAGTCTATTAATTGTTGCCGGGAAGCTAGAGT
AAGTAGTTCGCCAGTTAATAGTTTGCGCAACGTTGTTGCCATTGCTACAGGCATCGTGGTGTCACGCTCG
TCGTTTGGTATGGCTTCATTCAGCTCCGGTTCCCAACGATCAAGGCGAGTTACATGATCCCCCATGTTGT
GCAAAAAAGCGGTTAGCTCCTTCGGTCCTCCGATCGTTGTCAGAAGTAAGTTGGCCGCAGTGTTATCACT
CATGGTTATGGCAGCACTGCATAATTCTCTTACTGTCATGCCATCCGTAAGATGCTTTTCTGTGACTGGT
GAGTACTCAACCAAGTCATTCTGAGAATAGTGTATGCGGCGACCGAGTTGCTCTTGCCCGGCGTCAATAC
GGGATAATACCGCGCCACATAGCAGAACTTTAAAAGTGCTCATCATTGGAAAACGTTCTTCGGGGCGAAA
ACTCTCAAGGATCTTACCGCTGTTGAGATCCAGTTCGATGTAACCCACTCGTGCACCCAACTGATCTTCA
GCATCTTTTACTTTCACCAGCGTTTCTGGGTGAGCAAAAACAGGAAGGCAAAATGCCGCAAAAAAGGGAA
TAAGGGCGACACGGAAATGTTGAATACTCATACTCTTCCTTTTTCAATATTATTGAAGCATTTATCAGGG
TTATTGTCTCATGAGCGGATACATATTTGAATGTATTTAGAAAAATAAACAAATAGGGGTTCCGCGCACA
TTTCCCCGAAAAGTGCCACCTGAC
